>Addgene plasmid #78288 | pTpal-fdc | depositor full sequence | sequence record 146164 | pTpal-fdc sequence 7837 bps
GTTTGACAGCTTATCATCGACTGCACGGTGCACCAATGCTTCTGGCGTCAGGCAGCCATCGGAAGCTGTG
GTATGGCTGTGCAGGTCGTAAATCACTGCATAATTCGTGTCGCTCAAGGCGCACTCCCGTTCTGGATAAT
GTTTTTTGCGCCGACATCATAACGGTTCTGGCAAATATTCTGAAATGAGCTGTTGACAATTAATCATCCG
GCTCGTATAATGTGTGGAATTGTGAGCGGATAACAATTTCACACAGGAAACAGACCATGGGCGGGAGGTA
ACCAATGGATCAAATCGAAGCAATGTTGTGCGGCGGAGGAGAGAAGACAAAAGTGGCGGTTACTACGAAG
ACTTTGGCAGATCCATTGAATTGGGGTTTAGCAGCGGATCAAATGAAAGGAAGTCATTTAGATGAAGTGA
AGAAGATGGTCGAAGAGTATCGTAGACCAGTCGTGAATCTTGGCGGAGAAACACTGACGATCGGACAAGT
TGCTGCCATCTCCACCGTAGGAGGCAGCGTTAAGGTTGAGTTAGCGGAGACTTCAAGAGCCGGTGTGAAA
GCTAGCAGTGATTGGGTTATGGAGAGCATGAACAAAGGTACTGACAGTTACGGAGTCACCACCGGCTTTG
GTGCTACTTCTCACCGGAGAACCAAAAACGGCACCGCATTACAAACAGAACTCATTAGATTTTTGAACGC
CGGAATATTCGGAAACACGAAGGAGACATGTCACACACTGCCGCAATCCGCCACAAGAGCCGCCATGCTC
GTCAGAGTCAACACTCTTCTCCAAGGATACTCCGGGATCCGATTCGAGATCCTCGAAGCGATTACAAGTC
TCCTCAACCACAACATCTCTCCGTCACTACCTCTCCGTGGAACCATTACCGCCTCCGGCGATCTCGTTCC
TCTCTCTTACATCGCCGGACTTCTCACCGGCCGTCCTAATTCCAAAGCCACCGGTCCCGACGGTGAATCG
CTAACCGCGAAAGAAGCTTTTGAGAAAGCCGGAATCAGTACTGGATTCTTCGATTTACAACCTAAGGAAG
GTTTAGCTCTCGTTAATGGCACGGCGGTTGGATCTGGAATGGCGTCGATGGTTCTATTCGAAGCGAATGT
CCAAGCGGTGTTAGCGGAGGTTTTATCAGCGATCTTCGCGGAGGTTATGAGCGGGAAACCTGAGTTTACC
GATCATCTGACTCATCGTTTAAAACATCATCCCGGACAAATCGAAGCGGCGGCGATAATGGAGCACATAC
TCGACGGAAGCTCATACATGAAATTAGCTCAAAAGGTTCACGAGATGGATCCATTGCAGAAACCAAAACA
AGATCGTTACGCTCTTCGTACATCTCCTCAATGGCTAGGTCCTCAAATTGAAGTAATCCGTCAAGCTACG
AAATCGATAGAGCGTGAAATCAACTCCGTTAACGATAATCCGTTGATCGATGTTTCGAGGAACAAGGCGA
TTCACGGTGGTAACTTCCAAGGAACACCAATCGGAGTTTCTATGGATAACACGAGATTGGCGATTGCTGC
GATTGGGAAGCTAATGTTTGCTCAATTCTCTGAGCTTGTTAATGATTTCTACAACAATGGACTTCCTTCG
AATCTAACTGCTTCGAGTAATCCAAGTTTGGATTATGGATTCAAAGGAGCAGAGATTGCTATGGCTTCTT
ATTGTTCTGAGCTTCAATACTTGGCTAATCCAGTCACAAGCCATGTTCAATCAGCTGAGCAACATAATCA
AGATGTGAACTCTCTTGGTTTGATCTCGTCTCGTAAAACATCTGAAGCTGTGGATATTCTTAAGCTAATG
TCAACAACGTTCCTTGTGGGGATATGTCAAGCTGTTGATTTGAGACATTTGGAGGAGAATCTGAGACAAA
CTGTGAAGAACACAGTTTCTCAAGTTGCTAAGAAAGTGTTAACCACTGGAATCAACGGTGAGTTACATCC
GTCAAGGTTTTGCGAGAAGGACTTGCTTAAGGTTGTTGATCGTGAGCAAGTGTTCACGTATGTGGATGAT
CCTTGTAGCGCTACGTACCCGTTGATGCAGAGACTAAGACAAGTTATTGTTGATCACGCTTTGTCCAACG
GTGAGACTGAGAAGAATGCAGTGACTTCGATCTTTCAAAAGATTGGAGCTTTTGAAGAGGAGCTTAAGGC
TGTGCTTCCAAAGGAAGTTGAAGCGGCTAGAGCGGCTTATGGGAATGGAACTGCGCCGATTCCTAACCGG
ATTAAGGAATGTAGGTCGTATCCGTTGTATAGGTTCGTGAGGGAAGAGCTTGGAACGAAGTTGTTGACTG
GAGAAAAGGTTGTGTCTCCGGGAGAGGAGTTTGATAAGGTCTTCACTGCTATGTGTGAAGGTAAACTTAT
TGATCCGTTGATGGATTGTCTCAAGGAATGGAACGGAGCTCCGATTCCGATTTGCTAATCTAGAGTCGAC
CTGCAGGGGGAGGAATTATATGAGGAAGCTAAATCCAGCTTTAGAATTTAGAGACTTTATCCAGGTCTTA
AAAGATGAAGATGACTTAATCGAAATTACCGAAGAGATTGATCCAAATCTCGAAGTAGGTGCAATTATGA
GGAAGGCCTATGAATCCCACTTACCAGCCCCGTTATTTAAAAATCTCAAAGGTGCTTCGAAGGATCTTTT
CAGCATTTTAGGTTGCCCAGCCGGTTTGAGAAGTAAGGAGAAAGGAGATCATGGTAGAATTGCCCATCAT
CTGGGGCTCGACCCAAAAACAACTATCAAGGAAATCATAGATTATTTGCTGGAGTGTAAGGAGAAGGAAC
CTCTCCCCCCAATCACTGTTCCTGTGTCATCTGCACCTTGTAAAACACATATACTTTCTGAAGAAAAAAT
ACATCTACAAAGCCTGCCAACACCATATCTACATGTTTCAGACGGTGGCAAGTACTTACAAACGTACGGA
ATGTGGATTCTTCAAACTCCAGATAAAAAATGGACTAATTGGTCAATTGCTAGAGGTATGGTTGTAGATG
ACAAGCATATCACTGGTCTGGTAATTAAACCACAACATATTAGACAAATTGCTGACTCTTGGGCAGCAAT
TGGAAAAGCAAATGAAATTCCTTTCGCGTTATGTTTTGGCGTTCCCCCAGCAGCTATTTTAGTTAGTTCC
ATGCCAATTCCTGAAGGTGTTTCTGAATCGGATTATGTTGGCGCAATCTTGGGTGAGTCGGTTCCAGTAG
TAAAATGTGAGACCAACGATTTAATGGTTCCTGCAACGAGTGAGATGGTATTTGAGGGTACTTTGTCCTT
AACAGATACACATCTGGAAGGCCCATTTGGTGAGATGCATGGATATGTTTTCAAAAGCCAAGGTCATCCT
TGTCCATTGTACACTGTCAAGGCTATGAGTTACAGAGACAATGCTATTCTACCTGTTTCGAACCCCGGTC
TTTGTACGGATGAGACACATACCTTGATTGGTTCACTAGTGGCTACTGAGGCCAAGGAGCTGGCTATTGA
ATCTGGCTTGCCAATTCTGGATGCCTTTATGCCTTATGAGGCTCAGGCTCTTTGGCTTATCTTAAAGGTG
GATTTGAAAGGGCTGCAAGCATTGAAGACAACGCCTGAAGAATTTTGTAAGAAGGTAGGTGATATTTACT
TTAGGACAAAAGTTGGTTTTATAGTCCATGAAATAATTTTGGTGGCAGATGATATCGACATATTTAACTT
CAAAGAAGTCATCTGGGCCTACGTTACAAGACATACACCTGTTGCAGATCAGATGGCTTTTGATGATGTC
ACTTCTTTTCCTTTGGCTCCCTTTGTTTCGCAGTCATCCAGAAGTAAGACTATGAAAGGTGGAAAGTGCG
TTACTAATTGCATATTTAGACAGCAATATGAGCGCAGTTTTGACTACATAACTTGTAATTTTGAAAAGGG
ATATCCAAAAGGATTAGTTGACAAAGTAAATGAAAATTGGAAAAGGTACGGATATAAATAAAAGCTTGGC
TGTTTTGGCGGATGAGAGAAGATTTTCAGCCTGATACAGATTAAATCAGAACGCAGAAGCGGTCTGATAA
AACAGAATTTGCCTGGCGGCAGTAGCGCGGTGGTCCCACCTGACCCCATGCCGAACTCAGAAGTGAAACG
CCGTAGCGCCGATGGTAGTGTGGGGTCTCCCCATGCGAGAGTAGGGAACTGCCAGGCATCAAATAAAACG
AAAGGCTCAGTCGAAAGACTGGGCCTTTCGTTTTATCTGTTGTTTGTCGGTGAACGCTCTCCTGAGTAGG
ACAAATCCGCCGGGAGCGGATTTGAACGTTGCGAAGCAACGGCCCGGAGGGTGGCGGGCAGGACGCCCGC
CATAAACTGCCAGGCATCAAATTAAGCAGAAGGCCATCCTGACGGATGGCCTTTTTGCGTTTCTACAAAC
TCTTTTTGTTTATTTTTCTAAATACATTCAAATATGTATCCGCTCATGAGACAATAACCCTGATAAATGC
TTCAATAATATTGAAAAAGGAAGAGTATGAGTATTCAACATTTCCGTGTCGCCCTTATTCCCTTTTTTGC
GGCATTTTGCCTTCCTGTTTTTGCTCACCCAGAAACGCTGGTGAAAGTAAAAGATGCTGAAGATCAGTTG
GGTGCACGAGTGGGTTACATCGAACTGGATCTCAACAGCGGTAAGATCCTTGAGAGTTTTCGCCCCGAAG
AACGTTTTCCAATGATGAGCACTTTTAAAGTTCTGCTATGTGGCGCGGTATTATCCCGTGTTGACGCCGG
GCAAGAGCAACTCGGTCGCCGCATACACTATTCTCAGAATGACTTGGTTGAGTACTCACCAGTCACAGAA
AAGCATCTTACGGATGGCATGACAGTAAGAGAATTATGCAGTGCTGCCATAACCATGAGTGATAACACTG
CGGCCAACTTACTTCTGACAACGATCGGAGGACCGAAGGAGCTAACCGCTTTTTTGCACAACATGGGGGA
TCATGTAACTCGCCTTGATCGTTGGGAACCGGAGCTGAATGAAGCCATACCAAACGACGAGCGTGACACC
ACGATGCCTACAGCAATGGCAACAACGTTGCGCAAACTATTAACTGGCGAACTACTTACTCTAGCTTCCC
GGCAACAATTAATAGACTGGATGGAGGCGGATAAAGTTGCAGGACCACTTCTGCGCTCGGCCCTTCCGGC
TGGCTGGTTTATTGCTGATAAATCTGGAGCCGGTGAGCGTGGGTCTCGCGGTATCATTGCAGCACTGGGG
CCAGATGGTAAGCCCTCCCGTATCGTAGTTATCTACACGACGGGGAGTCAGGCAACTATGGATGAACGAA
ATAGACAGATCGCTGAGATAGGTGCCTCACTGATTAAGCATTGGTAACTGTCAGACCAAGTTTACTCATA
TATACTTTAGATTGATTTAAAACTTCATTTTTAATTTAAAAGGATCTAGGTGAAGATCCTTTTTGATAAT
CTCATGACCAAAATCCCTTAACGTGAGTTTTCGTTCCACTGAGCGTCAGACCCCGTAGAAAAGATCAAAG
GATCTTCTTGAGATCCTTTTTTTCTGCGCGTAATCTGCTGCTTGCAAACAAAAAAACCACCGCTACCAGC
GGTGGTTTGTTTGCCGGATCAAGAGCTACCAACTCTTTTTCCGAAGGTAACTGGCTTCAGCAGAGCGCAG
ATACCAAATACTGTCCTTCTAGTGTAGCCGTAGTTAGGCCACCACTTCAAGAACTCTGTAGCACCGCCTA
CATACCTCGCTCTGCTAATCCTGTTACCAGTGGCTGCTGCCAGTGGCGATAAGTCGTGTCTTACCGGGTT
GGACTCAAGACGATAGTTACCGGATAAGGCGCAGCGGTCGGGCTGAACGGGGGGTTCGTGCACACAGCCC
AGCTTGGAGCGAACGACCTACACCGAACTGAGATACCTACAGCGTGAGCTATGAGAAAGCGCCACGCTTC
CCGAAGGGAGAAAGGCGGACAGGTATCCGGTAAGCGGCAGGGTCGGAACAGGAGAGCGCACGAGGGAGCT
TCCAGGGGGAAACGCCTGGTATCTTTATAGTCCTGTCGGGTTTCGCCACCTCTGACTTGAGCGTCGATTT
TTGTGATGCTCGTCAGGGGGGCGGAGCCTATGGAAAAACGCCAGCAACGCGGCCTTTTTACGGTTCCTGG
CCTTTTGCTGGCCTTTTGCTCACATGTTCTTTCCTGCGTTATCCCCTGATTCTGTGGATAACCGTATTAC
CGCCTTTGAGTGAGCTGATACCGCTCGCCGCAGCCGAACGACCGAGCGCAGCGAGTCAGTGAGCGAGGAA
GCGGAAGAGCGCCTGATGCGGTATTTTCTCCTTACGCATCTGTGCGGTATTTCACACCGCATATGGTGCA
CTCTCAGTACAATCTGCTCTGATGCCGCATAGTTAAGCCAGTATACACTCCGCTATCGCTACGTGACTGG
GTCATGGCTGCGCCCCGACACCCGCCAACACCCGCTGACGCGCCCTGACGGGCTTGTCTGCTCCCGGCAT
CCGCTTACAGACAAGCTGTGACCGTCTCCGGGAGCTGCATGTGTCAGAGGTTTTCACCGTCATCACCGAA
ACGCGCGAGGCAGCAGATCAATTCGCGCGCGAAGGCGAAGCGGCATGCATTTACGTTGACACCATCGAAT
GGTGCAAAACCTTTCGCGGTATGGCATGATAGCGCCCGGAAGAGAGTCAATTCAGGGTGGTGAATGTGAA
ACCAGTAACGTTATACGATGTCGCAGAGTATGCCGGTGTCTCTTATCAGACCGTTTCCCGCGTGGTGAAC
CAGGCCAGCCACGTTTCTGCGAAAACGCGGGAAAAAGTGGAAGCGGCGATGGCGGAGCTGAATTACATTC
CCAACCGCGTGGCACAACAACTGGCGGGCAAACAGTCGTTGCTGATTGGCGTTGCCACCTCCAGTCTGGC
CCTGCACGCGCCGTCGCAAATTGTCGCGGCGATTAAATCTCGCGCCGATCAACTGGGTGCCAGCGTGGTG
GTGTCGATGGTAGAACGAAGCGGCGTCGAAGCCTGTAAAGCGGCGGTGCACAATCTTCTCGCGCAACGCG
TCAGTGGGCTGATCATTAACTATCCGCTGGATGACCAGGATGCCATTGCTGTGGAAGCTGCCTGCACTAA
TGTTCCGGCGTTATTTCTTGATGTCTCTGACCAGACACCCATCAACAGTATTATTTTCTCCCATGAAGAC
GGTACGCGACTGGGCGTGGAGCATCTGGTCGCATTGGGTCACCAGCAAATCGCGCTGTTAGCGGGCCCAT
TAAGTTCTGTCTCGGCGCGTCTGCGTCTGGCTGGCTGGCATAAATATCTCACTCGCAATCAAATTCAGCC
GATAGCGGAACGGGAAGGCGACTGGAGTGCCATGTCCGGTTTTCAACAAACCATGCAAATGCTGAATGAG
GGCATCGTTCCCACTGCGATGCTGGTTGCCAACGATCAGATGGCGCTGGGCGCAATGCGCGCCATTACCG
AGTCCGGGCTGCGCGTTGGTGCGGATATCTCGGTAGTGGGATACGACGATACCGAAGACAGCTCATGTTA
TATCCCGCCGTCAACCACCATCAAACAGGATTTTCGCCTGCTGGGGCAAACCAGCGTGGACCGCTTGCTG
CAACTCTCTCAGGGCCAGGCGGTGAAGGGCAATCAGCTGTTGCCCGTCTCACTGGTGAAAAGAAAAACCA
CCCTGGCGCCCAATACGCAAACCGCCTCTCCCCGCGCGTTGGCCGATTCATTAATGCAGCTGGCACGACA
GGTTTCCCGACTGGAAAGCGGGCAGTGAGCGCAACGCAATTAATGTGAGTTAGCGCGAATTGATCTG
Features (pLannotate 1.2.2; 17 found; start..end, strand, type, name):
      3..20      +  promoter       tet promoter (fragment): E. coli promoter for tetracycline efflux protein gene
     16..117     -  CDS            yciV (fragment): RNAAM_ECOLI - Also known as trpH From Escherichia coli (strain K12).
    193..222     +  promoter       trc promoter: strong E. coli promoter; hybrid between the trp and lac UV5 promoters
    230..246     +  protein_bind   lac operator: The lac repressor binds to the lac operator to inhibit transcription in E. coli. This inhibition can be relieved by adding lactose or isopropyl-β-D-thiogalactopyranoside (IPTG). lac repressor encoded by lacI
    285..2435    +  CDS            PAL2: PAL2_ARATH - Experimental evidence at protein level: Swiss-Prot protein existence level 1. This is a key enzyme of plant metabolism catalyzing the first reaction in the biosynthesis from L-phenylalanine of a wide variety of natural products based on the phenylpropane skeleton. From Arabidopsis thaliana (Mouse-ear cress).
   2439..2457    +  misc_feature   MCS (fragment): pUC18/19 multiple cloning site
   2470..3978    +  CDS            FDC1: FDC1_YEAST - Experimental evidence at protein level: Swiss-Prot protein existence level 1. Catalyzes the reversible decarboxylation of aromatic carboxylic acids like ferulic acid, p-coumaric acid or cinnamic acid, producing the corresponding vinyl derivatives 4-vinylphenol, 4- vinylguaiacol, and styrene, respectively, which play the role of aroma metabolites (PubMed:20471595, PubMed:25647642). Not essential for ubiquinone synthesis (PubMed:20471595). From Saccharomyces cerevisiae (strain ATCC 204508 / S288c) (Baker's yeast).
   4071..4186    +  ncRNA          5S rRNA: Accession: RF00001 - 5S ribosomal RNA
   4190..4276    +  terminator     rrnB T1 terminator: Escherichia coli rrnB; transcription terminator T1 from the E. coli rrnB gene
   4368..4395    +  terminator     rrnB T2 terminator: transcription terminator T2 from the E. coli rrnB gene
   4415..4506    +  promoter       AmpR promoter: bla
   4507..5367    +  CDS            AmpR: β-lactamase; bla; confers resistance to ampicillin, carbenicillin, and related antibiotics
   5538..6126    +  rep_origin     ori: high-copy-number ColE1/pMB1/pBR322/pUC origin of replication
   6312..6452    -  misc_feature   bom: basis of mobility region from pBR322
   6554..6594    -  CDS            rop (fragment): Rop protein, which maintains plasmids at low copy number; rop
   6638..6715    +  promoter       lacIq promoter: lacI (mutant); In the lacIq allele, a single base change in the promoter boosts expression of the lacI gene about 10-fold.
   6716..7798    +  CDS            lacI: lac repressor; lacI; The lac repressor binds to the lac operator to inhibit transcription in E. coli. This inhibition can be relieved by adding lactose or isopropyl-β-D-thiogalactopyranoside (IPTG).
