[The description below was written by a language model from this plasmid's Addgene catalogue record and pLannotate feature annotations shown in this document.]
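Description:
pTpal-fdc is a 7.8 kb bacterial expression plasmid built on the pTrc99A backbone for co-expressing two enzymes of a styrene biosynthetic route in E. coli. It replicates from a high-copy ColE1/pMB1-type origin, with the pBR322 bom region and only a fragment of rop retained, and it is selected with ampicillin through the β-lactamase gene. The backbone also carries lacI under the lacIq promoter, so the plasmid supplies its own elevated level of lac repressor.

The payload is an artificial two-gene operon. A trc promoter (a trp/lacUV5 hybrid) followed by a lac operator drives Arabidopsis thaliana PAL2, cloned between NcoI and XbaI. A short stretch of polylinker separates it from Saccharomyces cerevisiae FDC1, cloned between SbfI and HindIII. No second promoter is annotated for FDC1, so both coding sequences appear to be transcribed from trc as one IPTG-inducible message. Transcription ends at the rrnB T1 and T2 terminators downstream of the 5S rRNA segment typical of this backbone. No epitope or purification tags are recorded.

PAL2 is a phenylalanine ammonia-lyase, which deaminates L-phenylalanine to trans-cinnamic acid. FDC1 decarboxylates cinnamic acid to styrene, so together the two enzymes convert endogenous phenylalanine into styrene. The associated work concerns microbial production of (S)-styrene oxide and (R)-1,2-phenylethanediol from renewable feedstocks, for which this plasmid would provide the upstream styrene-forming module. Repository sequencing found an E50A substitution in PAL2. The depositor does not expect it to affect function, and it reflects the construct as it was originally used.
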