Addgene plasmid #78288: pTpal-fdc
Purpose: Expresses A. thaliana PAL2 and S. cerevisiae FDC1 in E. coli
Depositing lab: David Nielsen. Depositing organization: Arizona State University. Publication: Microbial production of the aromatic building-blocks (S)-styrene oxide and (R)-1,2-phenylethanediol from renewable resources. McKenna R, Pugh S, Thompson B, Nielsen DR. Biotechnol J. 2013 Dec;8(12):1465-75. doi: 10.1002/biot.201300035. Epub 2013 Jul 29. PubMed 23801570.
Backbone
  Vector backbone: pTrc99A
  Backbone size w/o insert (bp): 4176
  Total vector size (bp): 7837
  Vector type: Bacterial Expression
Growth in bacteria
  Bacterial resistance: Ampicillin, 100 μg/mL
  Growth temperature: 37°C
  Growth strain: NEB Stable
  Copy number: High Copy
Gene/Insert 1
  Gene/Insert name: PAL2
  Species: A. thaliana (mustard weed)
  Insert size (bp): 2154
  Mutation: *see below
  Entrez Gene: PAL2 (a.k.a. AT3G53260, ATPAL2, phenylalanine ammonia-lyase 2)
  Promoter: trc
  Cloning method: Restriction Enzyme; 5′ cloning site NcoI (not destroyed); 3′ cloning site XbaI (not destroyed)
  Sequencing primers: 5′ acacaggaaacagaccatgg; 3′ TCTAGATTAGCAAATCGGAA
Gene/Insert 2
  Gene/Insert name: FDC1
  Species: S. cerevisiae (budding yeast)
  Insert size (bp): 1512
  Entrez Gene: FDC1 (a.k.a. YDR539W)
  Cloning method: Restriction Enzyme; 5′ cloning site SbfI (not destroyed); 3′ cloning site HindIII (not destroyed)
  Sequencing primers: 5′ TCTAGATTAGCAAATCGGAA; 3′ CGCCAAAACAGCCAAGCTT
Terms and licenses: Academic/Nonprofit Terms; Industry Terms: Not Available to Industry
Depositor comments: *Note: Addgene's quality control sequencing finds an E50A amino acid residue substitution in the A. thaliana PAL2 gene insert. The depositing laboratory does not believe this residue change will affect protein function. This plasmid accurately reflects the construct as it was used in the associated publication.
How to cite: pTpal-fdc was a gift from David Nielsen (Addgene plasmid # 78288 ; http://n2t.net/addgene:78288 ; RRID:Addgene_78288)
