>Addgene plasmid #78288 | pTpal-fdc | addgene partial sequence | sequence record 147035 | M13pUC-Rev 5'-AGCGGATAACAATTTCACACAGG-3'
TCAAATCGAAGCAATGTTGTGCGGCGGAGGAGAGAAGACAAAAGTGGCGGTTACTACGAAGACTTTGGCA
GATCCATTGAATTGGGGTTTAGCAGCGGATCAAATGAAAGGAAGTCATTTAGATGAAGTGAAGAAGATGG
TCGCAGAGTATCGTAGACCAGTCGTGAATCTTGGCGGAGAAACACTGACGATCGGACAAGTTGCTGCCAT
CTCCACCGTAGGAGGCAGCGTTAAGGTTGAGTTAGCGGAGACTTCAAGAGCCGGTGTGAAAGCTAGCAGT
GATTGGGTTATGGAGAGCATGAACAAAGGTACTGACAGTTACGGAGTCACCACCGGCTTTGGTGCTACTT
CTCACCGGAGAACCAAAAACGGCACCGCATTACAAACAGAACTCATTAGATTTTTGAACGCCGGAATATT
CGGAAACACGAAGGAGACATGTCACACACTGCCGCAATCAGCCACAAGAGCCGCCATGCTCGTCAGAGTC
AACACTCTTCTCCAAGGATACTCCGGGATCCGATTCGAGATCCTCGAAGCGATTACAAGTCTCCTCAACC
ACAACATCTCTCCGTCACTACCTCTCCGTGGAACCATTACCGCCTCCGGCGATCTCGTTCCTCTCTCTTA
CATCGCCGGACTTCTCACCGGCCGTCCTAATTCCAAAGCCACCGGTCCCGACGGTGAATCGCTAACCGCG
AAAGAAGCTTTTGAGAAAGCCGGAATCAGTACTGGATTCTTCGATTTACAACCTAAGGAAGGTTTAGCTC
TCGTTAATGGCACGGCGGTTGGATCTGGAATGGCGTCGATGGTTCTATTCGAAGCGAATGTCCAAGCGGT
GTTAGCGGAGGTTTTATCAGCGATCTTCGCGGAGGTTATGAGCGGGAAACCTGAGTTTACCGATCATCTG
ACTCATCGTTTAAAACATCATCCCGGACAAATCGAAGCGGCGGCGATAATGGAGCACATACTCGACGGAA
GCTCATACATGAAATTAGCTCAAAAGGTTCACGAGATGGATCCATTGCAGAAACCAAAACAAGATCGTTA
CGCTCTTCGTACATCTCCTCAATGGCTAGGTCCTCAAATTGAAGTAATCCGTCAAGCTACGAAATCGATA
GAGCGTGAAATCAACTCCGTTAACGATAATCCTTTGATCGATGTTTCGAGGAACA
