>Addgene plasmid #78288 | pTpal-fdc | addgene partial sequence | sequence record 147658 | AbChat-2 5'-CCAGGCAAATTCTGTTTTATCAGACC-3'
TTCTGATTTAATCTGTATCAGGCTGAAAATCTTCTCTCATCCGCCAAAACAGCCAAGCTTTTATTTATAT
CCGTACCTTTTCCAATTTTCATTTACTTTGTCAACTAATCCTTTTGGATATCCCTTTTCAAAATTACAAG
TTATGTAGTCAAAACTGCGCTCATATTGCTGTCTAAATATGCAGTTAGTAACGCACTTTCCACCTTTCAT
AGTCTTACTTCTGGATGACTGCGAAACAAAGGGAGCCAAAGGAAAAGAAGTGACATCATCAAAAGCCATC
TGATCTGCAACAGGTGTATGTCTTGTAACGTAGGCCCAGATGACTTCTTTGAAGTTAAATATGTCGATAT
CATCTGCCACCAAAATTATTTCATGGACTATAAAACCAACTTTTGTCCTAAAGTAAATATCACCTACCTT
CTTACAAAATTCTTCAGGCGTTGTCTTCAATGCTTGCAGCCCTTTCAAATCCACCTTTAAGATAAGCCAA
AGAGCCTGAGCCTCATAAGGCATAAAGGCATCCAGAATTGGCAAGCCAGATTCAATAGCCAGCTCCTTGG
CCTCAGTAGCCACTAGTGAACCAATCAAGGTATGTGTCTCATCCGTACAAAGACCGGGGTTCGAAACAGG
TAGAATAGCATTGTCTCTGTAACTCATAGCCTTGACAGTGTACAATGGACAAGGATGACCTTGGCTTTTG
AAAACATATCCATGCATCTCACCAAATGGGCCTTCCAGATGTGTATCTGTTAAGGACAAAGTACCCTCAA
ATACCATCTCACTCGTTGCAGGAACCATTAAATCGTTGGTCTCACATTTTACTACTGGAACCGACTCACC
CAAGATTGCGCCAACATAATCCGATTCAGAAACACCTTCAGGAATTGGCATGGAACTAACTAAAATAGCT
GCTGGGG
